Addgene plasmid #216154: TDP-REGv2(mScarlet-FLAG)#10 in pTwist-CMV backbone
Purpose: Expresses mScarlet in cells with TDP-43 loss-of-function. Leaky but very sensitive to mild TDP-43 loss of function. It uses a cryptic exon. [Code 'B5'] Note: It is not recommended to produce lentiviruses containing TDP-REG sequences – see Depositor Comments
Depositing lab: Pietro Fratta. Publication: Creation of de novo cryptic splicing for ALS and FTD precision medicine. Wilkins OG, Chien MZYJ, Wlaschin JJ, Barattucci S, Harley P, Mattedi F, Mehta PR, Pisliakova M, Ryadnov E, Keuss MJ, Thompson D, Digby H, Knez L, Simkin RL, Diaz JA, Zanovello M, Brown AL, Darbey A, Karda R, Fisher EMC, Cunningham TJ, Le Pichon CE, Ule J, Fratta P. Science. 2024 Oct 4;386(6717):61-69. doi: 10.1126/science.adk2539. Epub 2024 Oct 3. PubMed 39361759.
Backbone
  Vector backbone: pTwist CMV
  Vector type: Mammalian Expression
Growth in bacteria
  Bacterial resistance: Ampicillin, 100 μg/mL
  Growth temperature: 37°C
  Growth strain: NEB Stable
  Growth instructions: MUST use stable bacterial line to avoid recombination of UG-rich region (e.g. Stbl3, NEB Stable)
  Copy number: High Copy
Gene/Insert
  Gene/Insert name: mScarlet with cryptic exon and C-terminal FLAG
Terms and licenses: Academic/Nonprofit Terms; Industry Terms: Not Available to Industry
Depositor comments: Please visit https://doi.org/10.1101/2023.11.15.565967 for bioRxiv preprint. Note: Due to the splicing of lentiviral RNAs prior to viral packaging, which may remove the alternatively-spliced regions of the TDP-REG sequences, we recommend using alternative systems that do not require a transcribed intermediate (transient transfection, AAV, piggybac or other DNA integrases or recombinases). One approach described in the literature is to use reverse-complemented splicing minigene sequences in lentiviruses, preventing splicing before packaging (e.g. DOI: 10.1038/s41587-022-01224-2). However, this may cause additional issues, such as lowered titres (due to competing promoters on the reverse strand) or the pre-packaging splicing of unannotated splice sites that occur by random chance in the reverse complement sequence (we have observed this phenomenon via Nanopore sequencing of lentiviral RNA). As such, we are also hesitant to recommend this approach.
How to cite: TDP-REGv2(mScarlet-FLAG)#10 in pTwist-CMV backbone was a gift from Pietro Fratta (Addgene plasmid # 216154 ; http://n2t.net/addgene:216154 ; RRID:Addgene_216154)
