[The description below was written by a language model from this plasmid's Addgene catalogue record and pLannotate feature annotations shown in this document.]
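Description:
TDP-REGv2(mScarlet-FLAG)#10 is a mammalian expression plasmid built in the pTwist CMV backbone that acts as a fluorescent reporter of TDP-43 loss of function. It replicates in E. coli from a high-copy ColE1/pUC-type origin and is selected with ampicillin through an AmpR β-lactamase gene. The bacterial segment is flanked by rrnG and T7 terminators and by short β-globin insulator elements, which help isolate it from the mammalian expression unit. The record notes that the insert contains a UG-rich region prone to recombination, so recombination-deficient "stable" bacterial strains are required for propagation.

The payload is driven by the CMV immediate early enhancer and promoter and ends with an SV40 polyadenylation signal. The annotation shows the red fluorescent protein coding sequence split into two blocks: a short N-terminal piece (matched by the software to the related sfCherry2) and a larger mScarlet fragment, followed by a C-terminal FLAG epitope. The unannotated gap between the two blocks is consistent with the intervening region carrying the engineered cryptic exon named in the record, although the feature table does not label it. The record does not spell out the mechanism, but the general idea is that TDP-43 normally represses cryptic exon use by binding UG-rich RNA, so splicing shifts when TDP-43 is depleted and mScarlet-FLAG is then produced. A short RPS24-like match downstream of the tag is not explained by the record.

The depositor describes this variant as leaky but very sensitive to mild TDP-43 loss. Lentiviral delivery is discouraged, because splicing of the viral RNA before packaging may remove the regulated regions. Transient transfection, AAV, piggyBac or other DNA-based integration routes are suggested instead.
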