Features (pLannotate 1.2.2; 20 found; start..end, strand, type, name):
     16..319     +  enhancer       CMV enhancer: human cytomegalovirus immediate early enhancer
    392..409     -  promoter       CMV promoter (fragment): human cytomegalovirus (CMV) immediate early promoter
    472..523     +  promoter       CMVd2 promoter: truncated human cytomegalovirus (CMV) immediate early promoter that yields moderately reduced expression relative to the full-length promoter
    785..913     +  CDS            sfCherry2 (fragment): sfCherry2 is a basic (constitutively fluorescent) fluorescent protein published in 2017, derived from Discosoma sp.. It is reported to be a monomer.
   1050..1610    +  CDS            mScarlet (fragment): mScarlet is a basic (constitutively fluorescent) red fluorescent protein published in 2016, derived from synthetic construct. It has moderate acid sensitivity.
   1608..1634    +  CDS            3xFLAG (fragment): three tandem FLAG® epitope tags
   1741..1860    +  CDS            RPS24 (fragment): RS24_HUMAN - Experimental evidence at protein level: Swiss-Prot protein existence level 1. Required for processing of pre-rRNA and maturation of 40S ribosomal subunits. From Homo sapiens (Human).
   1932..2053    -  polyA_signal   SV40 poly(A) signal: SV40 polyadenylation signal
   2076..2145    -  CDS            large T antigen (fragment): large T antigen from SV40 (simian virus 40)
   2168..2214    +  terminator     T7 terminator: transcription terminator for bacteriophage T7 RNA polymerase
   2244..2380    +  terminator     rrnG terminator: transcription terminator from the E. coli ribosomal RNA rrnG operon (Albrechtsen et al., 1991)
   2425..2496    +  misc_feature   3' β-globin insulator: insulator downstream of the human β-globin locus (Farrell et al., 2002)
   2722..3310    -  rep_origin     ori: high-copy-number ColE1/pMB1/pBR322/pUC origin of replication
   3482..3546    -  CDS            bla(M) (fragment): β-lactamase lacking the signal sequence; bla(M); allows cytosolic expression of β-lactamase
   4056..4916    +  CDS            AmpR: β-lactamase; bla; confers resistance to ampicillin, carbenicillin, and related antibiotics
   4929..5065    +  terminator     rrnG terminator: transcription terminator from the E. coli ribosomal RNA rrnG operon (Albrechtsen et al., 1991)
   5217..5288    +  misc_feature   5' β-globin insulator: insulator upstream of the human β-globin locus (Farrell et al., 2002)
   5293..5339    -  terminator     T7 terminator: transcription terminator for bacteriophage T7 RNA polymerase
   5357..5405    -  polyA_signal   poly(A) signal: synthetic polyadenylation signal
   5436..5470    +  enhancer       CMV enhancer (fragment): human cytomegalovirus immediate early enhancer
>Addgene plasmid #216154 | TDP-REGv2(mScarlet-FLAG)#10 in pTwist-CMV backbone | addgene full sequence | sequence record 437765 | Addgene NGS Result
ATATATGGAGTTCCGCGTTACATAACTTACGGTAAATGGCCCGCCTGGCTGACCGCCCAACGACCCCCGC
CCATTGACGTCAATAATGACGTATGTTCCCATAGTAACGCCAATAGGGACTTTCCATTGACGTCAATGGG
TGGAGTATTTACGGTAAACTGCCCACTTGGCAGTACATCAAGTGTATCATATGCCAAGTACGCCCCCTAT
TGACGTCAATGACGGTAAATGGCCCGCCTGGCATTATGCCCAGTACATGACCTTATGGGACTTTCCTACT
TGGCAGTACATCTACGTATTAGTCATCGCTATTACCATGCTGATGCGGTTTTGGCAGTACATCAATGGGC
GTGGATAGCGGTTTGACTCACGGGGATTTCCAAGTCTCCACCCCATTGACGTCAATGGGAGTTTGTTTTG
GCACCAAAATCAACGGGACTTTCCAAAATGTCGTAACAACTCCGCCCCATTGACGCAAATGGGCGGTAGG
CGTGTACGGTGGGAGGTCTATATAAGCAGAGCTGGTTTAGTGAACCGTCAGATCAGATCTTTGTCGATCC
TACCATCCACTCGACACACCCGCCAGCGGCCGCTTCTTGGTGCCAGCTTATCATAGCGCTACCGGTCGCC
ACCATGGCGAGAACAATGGTCGCGATGGTATCTAAGGGCGAAGCAGGTAAGCGGCGTGCTTGTTGCGTGG
TTGGGGTGTGGGTGTGAGTGGGATGGGAGAGTGGTTGTCGCGTGTGGTTGGCTCGGGTGCTTGGATGGGT
GATTGTCGGCGTGTTTGACAGTGATAAAAGAGTTTATGAGATTCAAAGTCCACATGGAGGGATCAATGAA
CGGACACGAATTTGAAATTGAAGGCGAGGGCGAAGGAAGACCTTATGAGGGGACACAGACCGCCAAGGTG
CGTGCGTGGATCGTGTGCATGTGGGGTGGTTGATTAGGGGTGTATGGCTGGGTGATTGAGGCGTGTATGG
TGGTGTGGATGACAAGAGTGATTGTTGGTGTGAATGACGAGTGACTGTCTAACGTCTTGACCGATTCTAC
AGTTGAAGGTTACGAAGGGCGGGCCTCTGCCCTTCTCTTGGGATATCCTGAGCCCGCAGTTTATGTACGG
CAGCCGGGCTTTCACCAAACACCCTGCCGATATCCCAGACTACTATAAACAGTCCTTTCCAGAAGGATTT
AAGTGGGAGCGAGTCATGAATTTCGAGGACGGAGGTGCCGTGACGGTTACTCAGGACACCAGCCTGGAGG
ACGGCACCCTGATCTACAAGGTGAAGCTGAGGGGCACCAACTTCCCCCCCGACGGCCCCGTGATGCAGAA
GAAGACCATGGGCTGGGAGGCCAGCACCGAGAGGCTGTACCCCGAGGACGGCGTGCTGAAGGGCGACATC
AAGATGGCCCTGAGGCTGAAGGACGGCGGCAGGTACCTGGCCGACTTCAAGACCACCTACAAGGCCAAGA
AGCCCGTGCAGATGCCCGGCGCCTACAACGTGGACAGGAAGCTGGACATCACCAGCCACAACGAGGACTA
CACCGTGGTGGAGCAGTACGAGAGGAGCGAGGGCAGGCACAGCACCGGCGGCATGGACGAGCTGTACAAG
GACTACAAGGACGATGATGACAAGTGATAAACAAATGGTAAGGAAGGGCACATCAATCTTTGCTTAATTG
TCCTTTACTCTAAAGATGTATTTTATCATACTGAATGCTAAACTTGATATCTCCTTTTAGGTCATTGATG
TCCTTCACCCCGGGAAGGCGACAGTGCCTAAGACAGAAATTCGGGAAAAACTAGCCAAAATGTACAAGAC
CACACCGGATGTCATCTTTGTATTTGGATTCAGAACTCAGTAAACTGGATCCGCAGGCCTCTGCTAGCTT
GACTGACTGAGATACAGCGTACCTTCAGCTCACAGACATGATAAGATACATTGATGAGTTTGGACAAACC
ACAACTAGAATGCAGTGAAAAAAATGCTTTATTTGTGAAATTTGTGATGCTATTGCTTTATTTGTAACCA
TTATAAGCTGCAATAAACAAGTTAACAACAACAATTGCATTCATTTTATGTTTCAGGTTCAGGGGGAGGT
GTGGGAGGTTTTTTAAAGCAAGTAAAACCTCTACAAATGTGGTATTGGCCCATCTCTATCGGTATCGTAG
CATAACCCCTTGGGGCCTCTAAACGGGTCTTGAGGGGTTTTTTGTGCCCCTCGGGCCGGATTGCTATCTA
CCGGCATTGGCGCAGAAAAAAATGCCTGATGCGACGCTGCGCGTCTTATACTCCCACATATGCCAGATTC
AGCAACGGATACGGCTTCCCCAACTTGCCCACTTCCATACGTGTCCTCCTTACCAGAAATTTATCCTTAA
GGTCGTCAGCTATCCTGCAGGCGATCTCTCGATTTCGATCAAGACATTCCTTTAATGGTCTTTTCTGGAC
ACCACTAGGGGTCAGAAGTAGTTCATCAAACTTTCTTCCCTCCCTAATCTCATTGGTTACCTTGGGCTAT
CGAAACTTAATTAACCAGTCAAGTCAGCTACTTGGCGAGATCGACTTGTCTGGGTTTCGACTACGCTCAG
AATTGCGTCAGTCAAGTTCGATCTGGTCCTTGCTATTGCACCCGTTCTCCGATTACGAGTTTCATTTAAA
TCATGTGAGCAAAAGGCCAGCAAAAGGCCAGGAACCGTAAAAAGGCCGCGTTGCTGGCGTTTTTCCATAG
GCTCCGCCCCCCTGACGAGCATCACAAAAATCGACGCTCAAGTCAGAGGTGGCGAAACCCGACAGGACTA
TAAAGATACCAGGCGTTTCCCCCTGGAAGCTCCCTCGTGCGCTCTCCTGTTCCGACCCTGCCGCTTACCG
GATACCTGTCCGCCTTTCTCCCTTCGGGAAGCGTGGCGCTTTCTCATAGCTCACGCTGTAGGTATCTCAG
TTCGGTGTAGGTCGTTCGCTCCAAGCTGGGCTGTGTGCACGAACCCCCCGTTCAGCCCGACCGCTGCGCC
TTATCCGGTAACTATCGTCTTGAGTCCAACCCGGTAAGACACGACTTATCGCCACTGGCAGCAGCCACTG
GTAACAGGATTAGCAGAGCGAGGTATGTAGGCGGTGCTACAGAGTTCTTGAAGTGGTGGCCTAACTACGG
CTACACTAGAAGAACAGTATTTGGTATCTGCGCTCTGCTGAAGCCAGTTACCTTCGGAAAAAGAGTTGGT
AGCTCTTGATCCGGCAAACAAACCACCGCTGGTAGCGGTGGTTTTTTTGTTTGCAAGCAGCAGATTACGC
GCAGAAAAAAAGGATCTCAAGAAGATCCTTTGATCTTTTCTACGGGGTCTGACGCTCAGTGGAACGAAAA
CTCACGTTAAGGGATTTTGGTCATGAGATTATCAAAAAGGATCTTCACCTAGATCCTTTTAAATTAAAAA
TGAAGTTTTAAATCAATCTAAAGTATATATGAGTAAACTTGGTCTGACAGTTACCAATGCTTAATCAGTG
AGGCACCTATCTCAGCGATCTGTCTATTTCGTTCATCCATAGTTGCATTTAAATTTCCGAACTCTCCAAG
GCCCTCGTCGGAAAATCTTCAAACCTTTCGTCCGATCCATCTTGCAGGCTACCTCTCGAACGAACTATCG
CAAGTCTCTTGGCCGGCCTTGCGCCTTGGCTATTGCTTGGCAGCGCCTATCGCCAGGTATTACTCCAATC
CCGAATATCCGAGATCGGGATCACCCGAGAGAAGTTCAACCTACATCCTCAATCCCGATCTATCCGAGAT
CCGAGGAATATCGAAATCGGGGCGCGCCTGGTGTACCGAGAACGATCCTCTCAGTGCGAGTCTCGACGAT
CCATATCGTTGCTTGGCAGTCAGCCAGTCGGAATCCAGCTTGGGACCCAGGAAGTCCAATCGTCAGATAT
TGTACTCAAGCCTGGTCACGGCAGCGTACCGATCTGTTTAAACCTAGATATTGATAGTCTGATCGGTCAA
CGTATAATCGAGTCCTAGCTTTTGCAAACATCTATCAAGAGACAGGATCAGCAGGAGGCTTTCGCATGAG
TATTCAACATTTCCGTGTCGCCCTTATTCCCTTTTTTGCGGCATTTTGCCTTCCTGTTTTTGCTCACCCA
GAAACGCTGGTGAAAGTAAAAGATGCTGAAGATCAGTTGGGTGCGCGAGTGGGTTACATCGAACTGGATC
TCAACAGCGGTAAGATCCTTGAGAGTTTTCGCCCCGAAGAACGCTTTCCAATGATGAGCACTTTTAAAGT
TCTGCTATGTGGCGCGGTATTATCCCGTATTGACGCCGGGCAAGAGCAACTCGGTCGCCGCATACACTAT
TCTCAGAATGACTTGGTTGAGTATTCACCAGTCACAGAAAAGCATCTTACGGATGGCATGACAGTAAGAG
AATTATGCAGTGCTGCCATAACCATGAGTGATAACACTGCGGCCAACTTACTTCTGACAACGATTGGAGG
ACCGAAGGAGCTAACCGCTTTTTTGCACAACATGGGGGATCATGTAACTCGCCTTGATCGTTGGGAACCG
GAGCTGAATGAAGCCATACCAAACGACGAGCGTGACACCACGATGCCTGTAGCAATGGCAACAACCTTGC
GTAAACTATTAACTGGCGAACTACTTACTCTAGCTTCCCGGCAACAGTTGATAGACTGGATGGAGGCGGA
TAAAGTTGCAGGACCACTTCTGCGCTCGGCCCTTCCGGCTGGCTGGTTTATTGCTGATAAATCTGGAGCC
GGTGAGCGTGGGTCTCGCGGTATCATTGCAGCACTGGGGCCAGATGGTAAGCCCTCCCGTATCGTAGTTA
TCTACACGACGGGGAGTCAGGCAACTATGGATGAACGAAATAGACAGATCGCTGAGATAGGTGCCTCACT
GATTAAGCATTGGTAACCGATTCTAGGTGCATTGGCGCAGAAAAAAATGCCTGATGCGACGCTGCGCGTC
TTATACTCCCACATATGCCAGATTCAGCAACGGATACGGCTTCCCCAACTTGCCCACTTCCATACGTGTC
CTCCTTACCAGAAATTTATCCTTAAGATCCCGAATCGTTTAAACTCGACTCTGGCTCTATCGAATCTCCG
TCGTTTCGAGCTTACGCGAACAGCCGTGGCGCTCATTTGCTCGTCGGGCATCGAATCTCGTCAGCTATCG
TCAGCTTACCTTTTTGGCAGCGATCGCGGCTCCCGACATCTTGGACCATTAGCTCCACAGGTATCTTCTT
CCCTCTAGTGGTCATAACAGCAGCTTCAGCTACCTCTCAATTCAAAAAACCCCTCAAGACCCGTTTAGAG
GCCCCAAGGGGTTATGCTATCAATCGTTGCGTTACACACACAAAAAACCAACACACATCCATCTTCGATG
GATAGCGATTTTATTATCTAACTGCTGATCGAGTGTAGCCAGATCTAGTAATCAATTACGGGGTCATTAG
TTCATAGCCC
